Addgene plasmid #16796: XE128 Rfz2 TG2myc CS2+
Depositing lab: Randall Moon. Depositing organization: University of Washington.
Backbone
  Vector backbone: pCS2+
  Backbone size w/o insert (bp): 4095
  Vector type: Xenopus Expression
Growth in bacteria
  Bacterial resistance: Ampicillin, 100 μg/mL
  Growth temperature: 37°C
  Growth strain: DH5alpha
  Copy number: High Copy
Gene/Insert
  Gene/Insert name: Rfz2 TG2myc (alt names: Fzd2; frizzled)
  Species: R. norvegicus (rat)
  Insert size (bp): 1912
  Entrez Gene: Fzd2 (a.k.a. Fz-10, Fzd10)
  Tag / fusion protein: c-myc
  Cloning method: Restriction Enzyme
  Sequencing primers: 5′ SP6
Terms and licenses: Academic/Nonprofit Terms; Industry Terms: Not Available to Industry
Depositor comments: Constructed by: Jeff Brown (tags), 11/23/98. A single c-myc epitope has been inserted into the third extracellular loop of Rfz2 by introduction of an NheI site and the epitope. The epitope was inserted in the region of the loop where the myc and the HA tags were inserted into the Rfz1 tagged constructs--3 aa's after the PCP sequence--which appear to be functional. *The ClaI and XbaI sites are methylated and cannot be cut unless the construct is grown up in dam-bugs.
How to cite: XE128 Rfz2 TG2myc CS2+ was a gift from Randall Moon (Addgene plasmid # 16796 ; http://n2t.net/addgene:16796 ; RRID:Addgene_16796)
