[The description below was written by a language model from this plasmid's Addgene catalogue record.]
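Description:
XE128 Rfz2 TG2myc CS2+ is a Xenopus expression plasmid built on the pCS2+ backbone (about 4.1 kb without insert) that carries a roughly 1.9 kb insert encoding rat (R. norvegicus) Frizzled-2 (Fzd2, Rfz2), a seven-pass transmembrane Wnt receptor. It is maintained in E. coli as a high-copy plasmid under ampicillin selection. The record provides no feature table and does not itself list the regulatory elements. pCS2+ vectors in general use a CMV-derived promoter for expression in vertebrate cells and embryos, an upstream SP6 promoter for in vitro synthesis of mRNA, and an SV40 polyadenylation signal. The listing of SP6 as the 5′ sequencing primer fits that layout.

The defining feature of this construct is an internal epitope tag. A single c-myc epitope was placed in the third extracellular loop of the receptor rather than at either terminus, by introducing an NheI site together with the epitope-coding sequence. The insertion lies three amino acids after a PCP motif in that loop. This position mirrors the one used for myc and HA tags in the related tagged Rfz1 constructs, which the depositor describes as apparently functional. A tag in an extracellular loop should in principle allow antibody detection of the receptor, including the surface-exposed protein, without altering the N-terminal ligand-binding region or the cytoplasmic tail. The record does not describe functional testing of this particular Rfz2 version.

The depositor also notes that the ClaI and XbaI sites are blocked by Dam methylation, so they can only be cut in DNA prepared from a dam-deficient strain. The vector type suggests use in Xenopus embryo expression studies of Frizzled and Wnt signalling, although no specific application is stated.
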