>Addgene plasmid #16796 | XE128 Rfz2 TG2myc CS2+ | addgene partial sequence | sequence record 23395 | 16796 with SP6
TTTTGAGATCCATCGATCGGCCAGCATGCGGGCCCGCAGCGCCCTGCCCCGCAGCGCCCTGCCCCGCCTG
CTGCTGCCACTGCTGCTGCTGCCGGCTGCCGGGCCGGCTCAGTTCCACGGGGAGAAGGGCATCTCCATCC
CGGACCACGGCTTCTGCCAGCCCATCTCCATCCCGCTGTGCACGGACATCGCCTACAACCAGACCATCAT
GCCCAACCTTCTTGGGCACACGAACCAAGAGGACGCGGGCCTGGAGGTGCATCAATTCTACCCGCTGGTG
AAGGTGCAGTGCTCGCCCGAGCTGCGCTTCTTCCTGTGCTCCATGTACGCTCCGGTGTGCACGGTGCTGG
AGCAGGCCATCCCGCCGTGCCGCTCCATCTGCGAACGCGCGCGCCAAGGCTGCGAGGCGCTCATGAACAA
GTTCGGCTTCCAGTGGCCCGAGCGCCTCCGCTGCGAGCATTTCCCGCGTCACGGCGCGGAGCAGATCTGC
GTGGGCCAGAACCACTCCGAGGACGGAACTCCTGCGCTACTCACCACCGCGCCACCGTCTGGGCTGCAGC
CTGGCGCTGGTGGCACCCCGGGCGGCCCTGGCGGTGGTGGCGCGCCCCCGCGCTACGCCACTCTGGAGCA
CCCTTTCCACTGTCCCCGCGTCCTCAAGGTGCCGTCCTATCTCAGCTATAAGTTTCTGGGTGAGCGCNNN
TNNNNCNNCNCCNTGAAAANGGTNAAAGGGCCCGACGG
